>Addgene plasmid #216401 | Efg1-ΔDBD-Q443P | addgene full sequence | sequence record 430102 | Addgene NGS Result
GGCCTCTAAACGGGTCTTGAGGGGTTTTTTGCCCCTGAGACGCGTCAATCGAGTTCGTACCTAAGGGCGA
CACCCCCTAATTAGCCCGGGCGAAAGGCCCAGTCTTTCGACTGAGCCTTTCGTTTTATTTGATGCCTGGC
AGTTCCCTACTCTCGCATGGGGAGTCCCCACACTACCATCGGCGCTACGGCGTTTCACTTCTGAGTTCGG
CATGGGGTCAGGTGGGACCACCGCGCTACTGCCGCCAGGCAAACAAGGGGTGTTATGAGCCATATTCAGG
TATAAATGGGCTCGCGATAATGTTCAGAATTGGTTAATTGGTTGTAACACTGACCCCTATTTGTTTATTT
TTCTAAATACATTCAAATATGTATCCGCTCATGAGACAATAACCCTGATAAATGCTTCAATAATATTGAA
AAAGGAAGAATATGAGCCATATTCAACGGGAAACGTCGAGGCCGCGATTAAATTCCAACATGGATGCTGA
TTTATATGGGTATAAATGGGCTCGCGATAATGTCGGGCAATCAGGTGCGACAATCTATCGCTTGTATGGG
AAGCCCGATGCGCCAGAGTTGTTTCTGAAACATGGCAAAGGTAGCGTTGCCAATGATGTTACAGATGAGA
TGGTCAGACTAAACTGGCTGACGGAATTTATGCCACTTCCGACCATCAAGCATTTTATCCGTACTCCTGA
TGATGCATGGTTACTCACCACTGCGATCCCCGGAAAAACAGCGTTCCAGGTATTAGAAGAATATCCTGAT
TCAGGTGAAAATATTGTTGATGCGCTGGCAGTGTTCCTGCGCCGGTTGCACTCGATTCCTGTTTGTAATT
GTCCTTTTAACAGCGATCGCGTATTTCGCCTCGCTCAGGCGCAATCACGAATGAATAACGGTTTGGTTGA
TGCGAGTGATTTTGATGACGAGCGTAATGGCTGGCCTGTTGAACAAGTCTGGAAAGAAATGCATAAACTT
TTGCCATTCTCACCGGATTCAGTCGTCACTCATGGTGATTTCTCACTTGATAACCTTATTTTTGACGAGG
GGAAATTAATAGGTTGTATTGATGTTGGACGAGTCGGAATCGCAGACCGATACCAGGATCTTGCCATCCT
ATGGAACTGCCTCGGTGAGTTTTCTCCTTCATTACAGAAACGGCTTTTTCAAAAATATGGTATTGATAAT
CCTGATATGAATAAATTGCAATTTCATTTGATGCTCGATGAGTTTTTCTAAGCGGCGCGCCATCGAATGG
CGCAAAACCTTTCGCGGTATGGCATGATAGCGCCCGGAAGAAAGTCAATTCAGGGTGGTGAATATGAAAC
CAGTAACGTTATACGATGTCGCAGAGTATGCCGGTGTCTCTTATCAGACCGTTTCCCGCGTGGTGAACCA
GGCCAGCCACGTTTCTGCGAAAACGCGGGAAAAAGTGGAAGCGGCGATGGCGGAGCTGAATTACATTCCC
AACCGCGTGGCACAACAACTGGCGGGCAAACAGTCGTTGCTGATTGGCGTTGCCACCTCCAGTCTGGCCC
TGCACGCGCCGTCGCAAATTGTCGCGGCGATTAAATCTCGCGCCGATCAACTGGGTGCCAGCGTGGTGGT
GTCGATGGTAGAACGAAGCGGCGTCGAAGCCTGTAAAGCGGCGGTGCACAATCTTCTCGCGCAACGCGTC
AGTGGGCTGATCATTAACTATCCGCTGGATGACCAGGATGCCATTGCTGTGGAAGCTGCCTGCACTAATG
TTCCGGCGTTATTTCTTGATGTCTCTGACCAGACACCCATCAACAGTATTATTTTCTCCCATGAGGACGG
TACGCGACTGGGCGTGGAGCATCTGGTCGCATTGGGTCACCAGCAAATCGCGCTGTTAGCGGGCCCATTA
AGTTCTGTCTCGGCGCGTCTGCGTCTGGCTGGCTGGCATAAATATCTCACTCGCAATCAAATTCAGCCGA
TAGCGGAACGGGAAGGCGACTGGAGTGCCATGTCCGGTTTTCAACAAACCATGCAAATGCTGAATGAGGG
CATCGTTCCCACTGCGATGCTGGTTGCCAACGATCAGATGGCGCTGGGCGCAATGCGCGCCATTACCGAG
TCCGGGCTGCGCGTTGGTGCGGATATCTCGGTAGTGGGATACGACGATACCGAAGATAGCTCATGTTATA
TCCCGCCGTTAACCACCATCAAACAGGATTTTCGCCTGCTGGGGCAAACCAGCGTGGACCGCTTGCTGCA
ACTCTCTCAGGGCCAGGCGGTGAAGGGCAATCAGCTGTTGCCAGTCTCACTGGTGAAAAGAAAAACCACC
CTGGCGCCCAATACGCAAACCGCCTCTCCCCGCGCGTTGGCCGATTCATTAATGCAGCTGGCACGACAGG
TTTCCCGACTGGAAAGCGGGCAGTGACTCATGACCAAAATCCCTTAACGTGAGTTACGCGCGCGTCGTTC
CACTGAGCGTCAGACCCCGTAGAAAAGATCAAAGGATCTTCTTGAGATCCTTTTTTTCTGCGCGTAATCT
GCTGCTTGCAAACAAAAAAACCACCGCTACCAGCGGTGGTTTGTTTGCCGGATCAAGAGCTACCAACTCT
TTTTCCGAAGGTAACTGGCTTCAGCAGAGCGCAGATACCAAATACTGTTCTTCTAGTGTAGCCGTAGTTA
GCCCACCACTTCAAGAACTCTGTAGCACCGCCTACATACCTCGCTCTGCTAATCCTGTTACCAGTGGCTG
CTGCCAGTGGCGATAAGTCGTGTCTTACCGGGTTGGACTCAAGACGATAGTTACCGGATAAGGCGCAGCG
GTCGGGCTGAACGGGGGGTTCGTGCACACAGCCCAGCTTGGAGCGAACGACCTACACCGAACTGAGATAC
CTACAGCGTGAGCTATGAGAAAGCGCCACGCTTCCCGAAGGGAGAAAGGCGGACAGGTATCCGGTAAGCG
GCAGGGTCGGAACAGGAGAGCGCACGAGGGAGCTTCCAGGGGGAAACGCCTGGTATCTTTATAGTCCTGT
CGGGTTTCGCCACCTCTGACTTGAGCGTCGATTTTTGTGATGCTCGTCAGGGGGGCGGAGCCTATGGAAA
AACGCCAGCAACGCGGCCTTTTTACGGTTCCTGGCCTTTTGCTGGCCTTTTGCTCACATGTTCTTTCCTG
CGTTATCCCCTGATTCTGTGGATAACCGTATTACCGCCTTTGAGTGAGCTGATACCGCTCGCCGCAGCCG
AACGACCGAGCGCAGCGAGTCAGTGAGCGAGGAAGCGGAAGGCGAGAGTAGGGAACTGCCAGGCATCAAA
CTAAGCAGAAGGCCCCTGACGGATGGCCTTTTTGCGTTTCTACAAACTCTTTCTGTGTTGTAAAACGACG
GCCAGTCTTAAGCTCGGGCCCCCTGGGCGGTTCTGATAACGAGTAATCGTTAATCCGCAAATAACGTAAA
AACCCGCTTCGGCGGGTTTTTTTATGGGGGGAGTTTAGGGAAAGAGCATTTGTCAGAATATTTAAGGGCG
CCTGTCACTTTGCTTGATATATGAGAATTATTTAACCTTATAAATGAGAAAAAAGCAACGCACTTTAAAT
AAGATACGTTGCTTTTTCGATTGATGAACACCTATAATTAAACTATTCATCTATTATTTATGATTTTTTG
TATATACAATATTTCTAGTTTGTTAAAGAGAATTAAGAAAATAAATCTCGAAAATAATAAAGGGAAAATC
AGTTTTTGATATCAAAATTATACATGTCAACGATAATACAAAATATAATACAAACTATAAGATGTTATCA
GTATTTATTATGCATTTAGAATAAATTTTGTGTCGCCCTTCCGCGAAATTAATACGACTCACTATAGGGG
AATTGTGAGCGGATAACAATTCCCCTCTAGAAATAATTTTGTTTAACTTTTGAAGGAGATATACCATGGG
CAGCGACAAGATCCACCATCACCACCATCACGAAAATCTGTACTTTCAAGGTCATATGAGCACCTATAGC
ATTCCGTATTATAATCAGATGAACGGCAACTACAATAATGGTATGCCGCAGCAGACCACCGCAGCAAATC
AGCAGGCATTTCCTCAGCAGCAGCAACCGACCACCACCGGTAATGCAAGCCAGCAACAGCAACAGGCAGC
CGCAACCGCAGCAGCGGCAGCAGTTCAGCAGCCGTATAACTATATGTTTTATCAGCAGCAAGGTCAGCCT
GGTCAGCAGACCGGTCAGACCGCAGGTCAGCAGCAACAACAGCAACAGCAGCAGCAGCAATATGATTATA
ACACCTATAACCGCTATCAGTATCCGGCAGCAACCAGCCAGGGTAATTACTATCAGCAGACAATTCCGAA
TCAGCTGAGCCAGCCGCAGCCTCAGCATTATAACGGTAGCAATCGTAATTATACCAGCGCACCGAGTGGT
GCACCGATTCCGAGCAATAGCACCAGCGGTCCGAGCCAGCAGCCTCCGCTGCCTGGACAGCAGGCCGTTC
CGATTCCGCCTCATGTTAGCACCATGCAGCAGCCGACATCAGGTAATGGTAATAGCATTAGCGCGACCAG
CGGTGGTAGCAATGTTAGTGGTGCAAGCGGTGCAGGTAGCACCACCAGTCCGGTTAATACCAAAGCAGCG
ACCGCAGCCGGTATTCCGCAGGGCAACTATTATCAGACCTATAATCAGCAACAGTACCCGCAGCAGTATG
GTCAGTATAATGCACCGGGTAAAAATCAGAATACACCGGCATCACAGCCTGGTAGTACCACCAATGATCA
GTATCTGCAGCAGCAGCCGCAGCAACAACAACAAATGTATGGTTATCAGAGCAACTACTATCAAGGTGGT
GCAGCCAATAGCAGCTATTATCCGAATTATTACCAACAACAGCAGCCGAATTATGCAAGCAGCTATCCGT
ATCAACAGCAGCAACAAAAACAGCAGCAACAACAACCGAATCAGCAGCAACAGAGTGATCAGCAGCAGAC
CTCAACCCCGAGCGGTGGTGCCGGTACACGTAGCGTTCATCAGAGTCCGCAGGTTCAGAGCCTGACCCAG
GGTAGCGTGCATCCGAGCCCACAGCAGCATCAGGCAAATCAGAGCGCAAGCACCGTTGCAAAAGAAGAGA
AATAACTCGAGCCCCCTAGCATAACCCCTTGG
Features (pLannotate 1.2.2; 14 found; start..end, strand, type, name):
     91..131     -  terminator     rrnB T1 terminator (fragment): transcription terminator T1 from the E. coli rrnB gene
    133..248     -  ncRNA          5S rRNA: Accession: RF00001 - 5S ribosomal RNA
    279..303     +  CDS            KanR (fragment): aminoglycoside phosphotransferase; aph(3')-Ia; confers resistance to kanamycin in bacteria or G418 (Geneticin®) in eukaryotes
    333..429     +  promoter       AmpR promoter (fragment): bla
    432..1241    +  CDS            KanR: aminoglycoside phosphotransferase; aph(3')-Ia; confers resistance to kanamycin in bacteria or G418 (Geneticin®) in eukaryotes
   1250..1323    +  promoter       lacI promoter (fragment): lacI
   1324..2403    +  CDS            lacI: LACI_ECOLI - Experimental evidence at protein level: Swiss-Prot protein existence level 1. Repressor of the lactose operon. Binds allolactose as an inducer. From Escherichia coli (strain K12).
   2492..3080    +  rep_origin     ori: high-copy-number ColE1/pMB1/pBR322/pUC origin of replication
   3305..3322    +  terminator     rrnB T2 terminator (fragment): transcription terminator T2 from the E. coli rrnB gene
   3347..3366    -  CDS            lacZα (fragment): LacZα fragment of β-galactosidase; lacZ fragment
   3830..3848    +  promoter       T7 promoter: promoter for bacteriophage T7 RNA polymerase
   3849..3873    +  protein_bind   lac operator: The lac repressor binds to the lac operator to inhibit transcription in E. coli. This inhibition can be relieved by adding lactose or isopropyl-β-D-thiogalactopyranoside (IPTG). lac repressor encoded by lacI
   3976..5112    +  CDS            EFG1 (fragment): EFG1_CANAL - Experimental evidence at protein level: Swiss-Prot protein existence level 1. Transcriptional regulator of the switch between 2 heritable states, the white and opaque states. These 2 cell types differ in many characteristics, including cell structure, mating competence, and virulence. Each state is heritable for many generations, and switching between states occurs stochastically, at low frequency. Antagonizes the action of WOR1, WOR2 and CZF1, and promotes the white state. In white cells, EFG1 represses WOR1 indirectly through WOR2 to maintain white cell identity. Binds target ge
   5126..31      +  terminator     T7 terminator (across the origin): transcription terminator for bacteriophage T7 RNA polymerase
