[The description below was written by a language model from this plasmid's Addgene catalogue record and pLannotate feature annotations shown in this document.]
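Description:
Efg1-ΔDBD-Q443P is a bacterial expression plasmid built on the pJ411 backbone, about 5.1 kb in total, designed to produce a truncated, mutated form of the Candida albicans transcription factor Efg1 in E. coli. It replicates from a high-copy ColE1/pUC-type origin and is selected with kanamycin through an aph(3')-Ia aminoglycoside phosphotransferase gene. The backbone also carries a lacI gene with its own promoter, along with fragments of rrnB terminators that insulate the plasmid's transcription units.

The 1,137 bp insert lies downstream of a T7 promoter immediately followed by a lac operator, and is closed by a T7 terminator that spans the numbering origin of the circular map. This arrangement means transcription depends on T7 RNA polymerase supplied by the host, is held off by plasmid-encoded Lac repressor, and can be released with IPTG or lactose. The coding sequence lacks amino acids 182–356, which removes the DNA-binding domain and joins the N- and C-terminal prion-like domains into a single polypeptide; it additionally carries a glutamine-to-proline substitution at position 443. A 6xHis tag contributed by the backbone sits at the N terminus for metal-affinity purification, although it is not annotated separately in the feature table, which leaves roughly 100 bp between the operator and the Efg1 sequence undescribed.

Efg1 regulates white-opaque cell-state switching in C. albicans, and this construct was deposited with work on the structure and interactions of its prion-like domains in phase separation. It is suited to making recombinant protein for such biophysical studies. The specific rationale for the Q443P change is not stated in the record.
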