Addgene plasmid #216401: Efg1-ΔDBD-Q443P
Purpose: Expresses 6xHis-tagged N- and C-terminal prion-like domains of Efg1 with Q443 to proline mutation
Depositing lab: Nicolas Fawzi. Depositing organization: Brown University. Publication: Structure and interactions of prion-like domains in transcription factor Efg1 phase separation. Wang SH, Zheng T, Fawzi NL. Biophys J. 2024 Jun 4;123(11):1481-1493. doi: 10.1016/j.bpj.2024.01.030. Epub 2024 Feb 1. PubMed 38297837.
Backbone
  Vector backbone: pJ411
  Backbone size w/o insert (bp): 4005
  Total vector size (bp): 5142
  Vector type: Bacterial Expression
Growth in bacteria
  Bacterial resistance: Kanamycin, 50 μg/mL
  Growth temperature: 37°C
  Growth strain: DH5alpha
  Copy number: High Copy
Gene/Insert
  Gene/Insert name: Efg1-ΔDBD-Q443P
  Species: Candida albicans (Yeast)
  Insert size (bp): 1137
  Mutation: changed Glutamine 443 to Proline, and deleted amino acids 182-356
  Tag / fusion protein: 6xHis-tags (N terminal on backbone)
Terms and licenses: Academic/Nonprofit Terms; Industry Terms: Not Available to Industry
Depositor comments: Please visit https://doi.org/10.1101/2023.11.09.566450 for bioRxiv preprint.
How to cite: Efg1-ΔDBD-Q443P was a gift from Nicolas Fawzi (Addgene plasmid # 216401 ; http://n2t.net/addgene:216401 ; RRID:Addgene_216401)
